>Addgene plasmid #133930 | pCI-HA3-HPS1 | addgene full sequence | sequence record 263303 | Addgene NGS Result
GGCCTTTTGCTCACATGGCTCGACAGATCTTCAATATTGGCCATTAGCCATATTATTCATTGGTTATATA
GCATAAATCAATATTGGCTATTGGCCATTGCATACGTTGTATCTATATCATAATATGTACATTTATATTG
GCTCATGTCCAATATGACCGCCATGTTGGCATTGATTATTGACTAGTTATTAATAGTAATCAATTACGGG
GTCATTAGTTCATAGCCCATATATGGAGTTCCGCGTTACATAACTTACGGTAAATGGCCCGCCTGGCTGA
CCGCCCAACGACCCCCGCCCATTGACGTCAATAATGACGTATGTTCCCATAGTAACGCCAATAGGGACTT
TCCATTGACGTCAATGGGTGGAGTATTTACGGTAAACTGCCCACTTGGCAGTACATCAAGTGTATCATAT
GCCAAGTCCGCCCCCTATTGACGTCAATGACGGTAAATGGCCCGCCTGGCATTATGCCCAGTACATGACC
TTACGGGACTTTCCTACTTGGCAGTACATCTACGTATTAGTCATCGCTATTACCATGGTGATGCGGTTTT
GGCAGTACACCAATGGGCGTGGATAGCGGTTTGACTCACGGGGATTTCCAAGTCTCCACCCCATTGACGT
CAATGGGAGTTTGTTTTGGCACCAAAATCAACGGGACTTTCCAAAATGTCGTAACAACTGCGATCGCCCG
CCCCGTTGACGCAAATGGGCGGTAGGCGTGTACGGTGGGAGGTCTATATAAGCAGAGCTCGTTTAGTGAA
CCGTCAGATCACTAGAAGCTTTATTGCGGTAGTTTATCACAGTTAAATTGCTAACGCAGTCAGTGCTTCT
GACACAACAGTCTCGAACTTAAGCTGCAGTGACTCTCTTAAGGTAGCCTTGCAGAAGTTGGTCGTGAGGC
ACTGGGCAGGTAAGTATCAAGGTTACAAGACAGGTTTAAGGAGACCAATAGAAACTGGGCTTGTCGAGAC
AGAGAAGACTCTTGCGTTTCTGATAGGCACCTATTGGTCTTACTGACATCCACTTTGCCTTTCTCTCCAC
AGGTGTCCACTCCCAGTTCAATTACAGCTCTTAAGGCTAGAGTACTTAATACGACTCACTATAGGCTAGC
CTCGAGCGCCACCATGTACCCGTACGATGTTCCTGACTATGCGGGCTATCCCTATGACGTCCCGGACTAT
GCCATGGGCTACCCTTACGACGTTCCAGATTACGCTAAGCTT
[2100 nt withheld, positions 1233-3332]
TAGGAATTCACGCGTGGTACCTCTAGAGTCGACCCGGGCGGCCGCTTCCCTTTAGTGAGGGTTAATGCTT
CGAGCAGACATGATAAGATACATTGATGAGTTTGGACAAACCACAACTAGAATGCAGTGAAAAAAATGCT
TTATTTGTGAAATTTGTGATGCTATTGCTTTATTTGTAACCATTATAAGCTGCAATAAACAAGTTAACAA
CAACAATTGCATTCATTTTATGTTTCAGGTTCAGGGGGAGATGTGGGAGGTTTTTTAAAGCAAGTAAAAC
CTCTACAAATGTGGTAAAATCCGATAAGGATCGATCCGGGCTGGCGTAATAGCGAAGAGGCCCGCACCGA
TCGCCCTTCCCAACAGTTGCGCAGCCTGAATGGCGAATGG
[124 nt withheld, positions 3723-3846]
C
[91 nt withheld, positions 3848-3938]
A
[49 nt withheld, positions 3940-3988]
CCTTTGACGTTGGAGTCCACGTTCTTT
[37 nt withheld, positions 4016-4052]
ACCCTATCTCGGTCTATTCTTTTGATTTATAAGGGATTTTGCCGATTTCGGCCTATTGGTTAAAAAATGA
GCTGATTTAACAAAAATTTAACGCGAATTTTAACAAAATATTAACGCTTACAATTTCCTGATGCGGTATT
TTCTCCTTACGCATCTGTGCGGTATTTCACACCGCATACGCGGATCTGCGCAGCACCATGGCCTGAAATA
ACCTCTGAAAGAGGAACTTGGTTAGGTACCTTCTGAGGCGGAAAGAACCAGCTGTGGAATGTGTGTCAGT
TAGGGTGTGGAAAGTCCCCAGGCTCCCCAGCAGGCAGAAGTATGCAAAGCATGCATCTCAATTAGTCAGC
AACCAGGTGTGGAAAGTCCCCAGGCTCCCCAGCAGGCAGAAGTATGCAAAGCATGCATCTCAATTAGTCA
GCAACCATAGTCCCGCCCCTAACTCCGCCCATCCCGCCCCTAACTCCGCCCAGTTCCGCCCATTCTCCGC
CCCATGGCTGACTAATTTTTTTTATTTATGCAGAGGCCGAGGCCGCCTCGGCCTCTGAGCTATTCCAGAA
GTAGTGAGGAGGCTTTTTTGGAGGCCTAGGCTTTTGCAAAAAGCTTGATTCTTCTGACACAACAGTCTCG
AACTTAAGGCTAGAGCCACCATGATTGAACAAGATGGATTGCACGCAGGTTCTCCGGCCGCTTGGGTGGA
GAGGCTATTCGGCTATGACTGGGCACAACAGACAATCGGCTGCTCTGATGCCGCCGTGTTCCGGCTGTCA
GCGCAGGGGCGCCCGGTTCTTTTTGTCAAGACCGACCTGTCCGGTGCCCTGAATGAACTGCAGGACGAGG
CAGCGCGGCTATCGTGGCTGGCCACGACGGGCGTTCCTTGCGCAGCTGTGCTCGACGTTGTCACTGAAGC
GGGAAGGGACTGGCTGCTATTGGGCGAAGTGCCGGGGCAGGATCTCCTGTCATCTCACCTTGCTCCTGCC
GAGAAAGTATCCATCATGGCTGATGCAATGCGGCGGCTGCATACGCTTGATCCGGCTACCTGCCCATTCG
ACCACCAAGCGAAACATCGCATCGAGCGAGCACGTACTCGGATGGAAGCCGGTCTTGTCGATCAGGATGA
TCTGGACGAAGAGCATCAGGGGCTCGCGCCAGCCGAACTGTTCGCCAGGCTCAAGGCGCGCATGCCCGAC
GGCGAGGATCTCGTCGTGACCCATGGCGATGCCTGCTTGCCGAATATCATGGTGGAAAATGGCCGCTTTT
CTGGATTCATCGACTGTGGCCGGCTGGGTGTGGCGGACCGCTATCAGGACATAGCGTTGGCTACCCGTGA
TATTGCTGAAGAGCTTGGCGGCGAATGGGCTGACCGCTTCCTCGTGCTTTACGGTATCGCCGCTCCCGAT
TCGCAGCGCATCGCCTTCTATCGCCTTCTTGACGAGTTCTTCTGAGCGGGACTCTGGGGTTCGAAATGAC
CGACCAAGCGACGCCCAACCTGCCATCACGATGGCCGCAATAAAATATCTTTATTTTCATTACATCTGTG
TGTTGGTTTTTTGTGTGAATCGATAGCGATAAGGATCCGCGTATGGTGCACTCTCAGTACAATCTGCTCT
GATGCCGCATAGTTAAGCCAGCCCCGACACCCGCCAACACCCGCTGACGCGCCCTGACGGGCTTGTCTGC
TCCCGGCATCCGCTTACAGACAAGCTGTGACCGTCTCCGGGAGCTGCATGTGTCAGAGGTTTTCACCGTC
ATCACCGAAACGCGCGAGACGAAAGGGCCTCGTGATACGCCTATTTTTATAGGTTAATGTCATGATAATA
ATGGTTTCTTAGACGTCAGGTGGCACTTTTCGGGGAAATGTGCGCGGAACCCCTATTTGTTTATTTTTCT
AAATACATTCAAATATGTATCCGCTCATGAGACAATAACCCTGATAAATGCTTCAATAATATTGAAAAAG
GAAGAGTATGAGTATTCAACATTTCCGTGTCGCCCTTATTCCCTTTTTTGCGGCATTTTGCCTTCCTGTT
TTTGCTCACCCAGAAACGCTGGTGAAAGTAAAAGATGCTGAAGATCAGTTGGGTGCACGAGTGGGTTACA
TCGAACTGGATCTCAACAGCGGTAAGATCCTTGAGAGTTTTCGCCCCGAAGAACGTTTTCCAATGATGAG
CACTTTTAAAGTTCTGCTATGTGGCGCGGTATTATCCCGTATTGACGCCGGGCAAGAGCAACTCGGTCGC
CGCATACACTATTCTCAGAATGACTTGGTTGAGTACTCACCAGTCACAGAAAAGCATCTTACGGATGGCA
TGACAGTAAGAGAATTATGCAGTGCTGCCATAACCATGAGTGATAACACTGCGGCCAACTTACTTCTGAC
AACGATCGGAGGACCGAAGGAGCTAACCGCTTTTTTGCACAACATGGGGGATCATGTAACTCGCCTTGAT
CGTTGGGAACCGGAGCTGAATGAAGCCATACCAAACGACGAGCGTGACACCACGATGCCTGTAGCAATGG
CAACAACGTTGCGCAAACTATTAACTGGCGAACTACTTACTCTAGCTTCCCGGCAACAATTAATAGACTG
GATGGAGGCGGATAAAGTTGCAGGACCACTTCTGCGCTCGGCCCTTCCGGCTGGCTGGTTTATTGCTGAT
AAATCTGGAGCCGGTGAGCGTGGGTCTCGCGGTATCATTGCAGCACTGGGGCCAGATGGTAAGCCCTCCC
GTATCGTAGTTATCTACACGACGGGGAGTCAGGCAACTATGGATGAACGAAATAGACAGATCGCTGAGAT
AGGTGCCTCACTGATTAAGCATTGGTAACTGTCAGACCAAGTTTACTCATATATACTTTAGATTGATTTA
AAACTTCATTTTTAATTTAAAAGGATCTAGGTGAAGATCCTTTTTGATAATCTCATGACCAAAATCCCTT
AACGTGAGTTTTCGTTCCACTGAGCGTCAGACCCCGTAGAAAAGATCAAAGGATCTTCTTGAGATCCTTT
TTTTCTGCGCGTAATCTGCTGCTTGCAAACAAAAAAACCACCGCTACCAGCGGTGGTTTGTTTGCCGGAT
CAAGAGCTACCAACTCTTTTTCCGAAGGTAACTGGCTTCAGCAGAGCGCAGATACCAAATACTGTTCTTC
TAGTGTAGCCGTAGTTAGGCCACCACTTCAAGAACTCTGTAGCACCGCCTACATACCTCGCTCTGCTAAT
CCTGTTACCAGTGGCTGCTGCCAGTGGCGATAAGTCGTGTCTTACCGGGTTGGACTCAAGACGATAGTTA
CCGGATAAGGCGCAGCGGTCGGGCTGAACGGGGGGTTCGTGCACACAGCCCAGCTTGGAGCGAACGACCT
ACACCGAACTGAGATACCTACAGCGTGAGCTATGAGAAAGCGCCACGCTTCCCGAAGGGAGAAAGGCGGA
CAGGTATCCGGTAAGCGGCAGGGTCGGAACAGGAGAGCGCACGAGGGAGCTTCCAGGGGGAAACGCCTGG
TATCTTTATAGTCCTGTCGGGTTTCGCCACCTCTGACTTGAGCGTCGATTTTTGTGATGCTCGTCAGGGG
GGCGGAGCCTATGGAAAAACGCCAGCAACGCGGCCTTTTTACGGTTCCTGGCCTTTTGCT
Features (pLannotate 1.2.2; 20 found; start..end, strand, type, name):
    170..547     +  enhancer       CMV enhancer: human cytomegalovirus immediate early enhancer
    548..759     +  promoter       CMV promoter: human cytomegalovirus (CMV) immediate early promoter
    920..1052    +  intron         chimeric intron: chimera between introns from human β-globin and immunoglobulin heavy chain genes
   1097..1115    +  promoter       T7 promoter: promoter for bacteriophage T7 RNA polymerase
   1137..1192    +  CDS            3xHA (fragment): three tandem HA epitope tags
   1233..3332    +  CDS            HPS1 (sequence withheld): HPS1_HUMAN - Also known as HPS. Experimental evidence at protein level: Swiss-Prot protein existence level 1. Component of the BLOC-3 complex, a complex that acts as a guanine exchange factor (GEF) for RAB32 and RAB38, promotes the exchange of GDP to GTP, converting them from an inactive GDP-bound form into an active GTP-bound form. The BLOC-3 complex plays an important role in the control of melanin production and melanosome biogenesis and promotes the membrane localization of RAB32 and RAB38 (PubMed:23084991). From Homo sapiens (Human).
   3381..3398    -  promoter       T3 promoter (fragment): promoter for bacteriophage T3 RNA polymerase
   3416..3537    -  polyA_signal   SV40 poly(A) signal: SV40 polyadenylation signal
   3560..3628    -  CDS            large T antigen (fragment): large T antigen from SV40 (simian virus 40)
   3652..3719    +  CDS            lacZα (fragment): LacZα fragment of β-galactosidase; lacZ fragment
   3723..4151    +  rep_origin     f1 ori (sequence partly withheld): f1 bacteriophage origin of replication; arrow indicates direction of (+) strand synthesis
   4179..4230    -  misc_feature   bom (fragment): basis of mobility region from pBR322
   4295..4652    +  promoter       SV40 promoter: SV40 enhancer and early promoter
   4703..5494    +  CDS            neo: KKA2_KLEPN - Also known as kan, nptII. Experimental evidence at protein level: Swiss-Prot protein existence level 1. Resistance to kanamycin, neomycin, paromomycin, ribostamycin, butirosin and gentamicin B. From Klebsiella pneumoniae.
   5561..5609    +  polyA_signal   poly(A) signal: synthetic polyadenylation signal
   5629..5683    -  misc_feature   bom (fragment): basis of mobility region from pBR322
   5785..5820    -  CDS            rop (fragment): Rop protein, which maintains plasmids at low copy number; rop
   5915..6019    +  promoter       AmpR promoter: bla
   6020..6880    +  CDS            AmpR: β-lactamase; bla; confers resistance to ampicillin, carbenicillin, and related antibiotics
   7051..7639    +  rep_origin     ori: high-copy-number ColE1/pMB1/pBR322/pUC origin of replication
