[The description below was written by a language model from this plasmid's Addgene catalogue record and pLannotate feature annotations shown in this document.]
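Description:
pCI-HA3-HPS1 is a mammalian expression plasmid built on the Promega pCI-neo backbone, about 7.7 kb in total, that produces human HPS1 carrying three tandem HA epitope tags at its N-terminus. It is maintained in E. coli as a high-copy plasmid through a ColE1/pUC-type origin and selected with ampicillin via the β-lactamase gene. An f1 origin is also present, which allows production of single-stranded DNA. For mammalian cells, a separate cassette places the neomycin phosphotransferase gene under the SV40 enhancer/early promoter with a synthetic polyadenylation signal, so stable transfectants can be selected with G418.

The expression unit is driven by the human cytomegalovirus immediate-early enhancer and promoter, followed by the chimeric β-globin/immunoglobulin heavy chain intron characteristic of pCI vectors, which generally improves transcript processing and expression. Downstream lie a T7 promoter, the 3xHA coding segment (annotated only as a fragment in the sequenced record) and the roughly 2.1 kb HPS1 open reading frame, inserted between XhoI and EcoRI sites that remain intact. The transcript is terminated by an SV40 polyadenylation signal, and a partial T3 promoter flanks the 3′ side of the insert. Short annotated fragments of lacZα, rop, bom and SV40 large T antigen are backbone remnants rather than functional elements.

HPS1 is a Hermansky-Pudlak syndrome gene product and a subunit of the BLOC-3 complex, which acts as a guanine nucleotide exchange factor for RAB32 and RAB38 in melanosome biogenesis. The HA tag allows the expressed protein to be detected or immunoprecipitated with anti-HA antibodies, consistent with the associated work characterising BLOC-3 as a complex containing HPS1 and HPS4.
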