Addgene plasmid #133930: pCI-HA3-HPS1
Purpose: Expresses 3xHA-HPS1 construct in mammalian cells
Depositing lab: Juan Bonifacino. Depositing organization: National Institute of Child Health and Human Development (NICHD). Publication: BLOC-3, a protein complex containing the Hermansky-Pudlak syndrome gene products HPS1 and HPS4. Martina JA, Moriyama K, Bonifacino JS. J Biol Chem. 2003 Aug 1;278(31):29376-84. doi: 10.1074/jbc.M301294200. Epub 2003 May 19. PubMed 12756248.
Backbone
  Vector backbone: pCINeo
  Backbone manufacturer: Promega
  Backbone size w/o insert (bp): 5472
  Total vector size (bp): 7674
  Vector type: Mammalian Expression
  Selectable markers: Neomycin (select with G418)
Growth in bacteria
  Bacterial resistance: Ampicillin, 100 μg/mL
  Growth temperature: 37°C
  Growth strain: DH5alpha
  Copy number: High Copy
Gene/Insert
  Gene/Insert name: HPS1
  Species: H. sapiens (human)
  Insert size (bp): 2202
  GenBank ID: NM_000195
  Entrez Gene: HPS1 (a.k.a. BLOC3S1, HPS)
  Promoter: CMV I.E.
  Tag / fusion protein: 3xHA tag (N terminal on insert)
  Cloning method: Restriction Enzyme; 5′ cloning site XhoI (not destroyed); 3′ cloning site EcoRI (not destroyed)
  Sequencing primers: 5′ CMV forward; 3′ SV40pA reverse
Terms and licenses: Academic/Nonprofit Terms; Industry Terms: Not Available to Industry
How to cite: pCI-HA3-HPS1 was a gift from Juan Bonifacino (Addgene plasmid # 133930 ; http://n2t.net/addgene:133930 ; RRID:Addgene_133930)
