>Addgene plasmid #133930 | pCI-HA3-HPS1 | depositor partial sequence | sequence record 257507 | Insert
CGTCAGATCACTAGAAGCTTTATTGCGGTAGTTTATCACAGTNAANTTGCTAACGCAGTCAGTGCTTCTG
ACACAACAGTCTCGAACTTAAGCTGCAGTGACTCTCTTAAGGTAGCCTTGCAGAAGTTGGTCGTGAGGCA
CTGGGCAGGTAAGTATCAAGGTTACAAGACAGGTTTAAGGAGACCAATAGAAACTGGGCTTGTCGAGACA
GAGAAGACTCTTGCGTTTCTGATAGGCACCTATTGGTCTTACTGACATCCACTTTGCCTTTCTCTCCACA
GGTGTCCACTCCCAGTTCAATTACAGCTCTTAAGGCTAGAGTACTTAATACGACTCACTATAGGCTAGCC
TCGAGCGCCACCATGTACCCGTACGATGTTCCTGACTATGCGGGCTATCCCTATGACGTCCCGGACTATG
CCATGGGCTACCCTTACGACGTTCCAGATTACGCTAAGCTT
[2100 nt withheld, positions 462-2561]
TAGGAATTCACGCGTGGTACCTCTAGAGTCGACCCGGGCGGCCGCTTCCCTTTAGT
